>Addgene plasmid #71323 | pTKDP-dhfr | depositor full sequence | sequence record 128200 | pTKDP-dhfr sequence 5282 bps
TAGGGATAACAGGGTAATTACGGCCCCAAGGTCCAAACGGTGAAGGTACCGGGCCCCCCCTCGAGGTCGA
CGGTATCGATAAGCTTGATATCGAATTCCGAAGTTCCTATTCTCTAGAAAGTATAGGAACTTCAGGTCTG
AAGAGGAGTTTACGTCCAGCCAAGCTAGCTTGGCTGCAGGTCGTCGAAATTCTACCGGGTAGGGGAGGCG
CTTTTCCCAAGGCAGTCTGGAGCATGCGCTTTAGCAGCCCCGCTGGGCACTTGGCGCTACACAAGTGGCC
TCTGGCCTCGCACACATTCCACATCCACCGGTAGGCGCCAACCGGCTCCGTTCTTTGGTGGCCCCTTCGC
GCCACCTTCTACTCCTCCCCTAGTCAGGAAGTTCCCCCCCGCCCCGCAGCTCGCGTCGTGCAGGACGTGA
CAAATGGAAGTAGCACGTCTCACTAGTCTCGTGCAGATGGACAGCACCGCTGAGCAATGGAAGCGGGTAG
GCCTTTGGGGCAGCGGCCAATAGCAGCTTTGCTCCTTCGCTTTCTGGGCTCAGAGGCTGGGAAGGGGTGG
GTCCGGGGGCGGGCTCAGGGGCGGGCTCAGGGGCGGGGCGGGCGCCCGAAGGTCCTCCGGAGGCCCGGCA
TTCTGCACGCTTCAAAAGCGCACGTCTGCCGCGCTGTTCTCCTCTTCCTCATCTCCGGGCCTTTCGACCT
GCAGCCTGTTGACAATTAATCATCGGCATAGTATATCGGCATAGTATAATACGACAAGGTGAGGAACTAA
ACCATGGGTCAAAGTAGCGATGAAGCCAACGCTCCCGTTGCAGGGCAGTTTGCGCTTCCCCTGAGTGCCA
CCTTTGGCTTAGGGGATCGCGTACGCAAGAAATCTGGTGCCGCTTGGCAGGGTCAAGTCGTCGGTTGGTA
TTGCACAAAACTCACTCCTGAAGGCTATGCGGTCGAGTCCGAATCCCACCCAGGCTCAGTGCAAATTTAT
CCTGTGGCTGCACTTGAACGTGTGGCCTAATGAGGGGATCAATTCTCTAGAGCTCGCTGATCAGAAGTTC
CTATTCTCTAGAAAGTATAGGAACTTCGATGGCGCCTCATCCCTGAAGCCAATAGGGATAACAGGGTAAT
GCAGGATGCTGCTGGCTACCCTGTGGAACACCTACATCTGTATTAACGAAGCGCTGGCATTGACCCTGAG
TGATTTTTCTCTGGTCCCGCCGCATCCATACCGCCAGTTGTTTACCCTCACAACGTTCCAGTAACCGGGC
ATGTTCATCATCAGTAACCCGTATCGTGAGCATCCTCTCTCGTTTCATCGGTATCATTACCCCCATGAAC
AGAAATCCCCCTTACACGGAGGCATCAGTGACCAAACAGGAAAAAACCGCCCTTAACATGGCCCGCTTTA
TCAGAAGCCAGACATTAACGCTTCTGGAGAAACTCAACGAGCTGGACGCGGATGAACAGGCAGACATCTG
TGAATCGCTTCACGACCACGCTGATGAGCTTTACCGCAGCTGCCTCGCGCGTTTCGGTGATGACGGTGAA
AACCTCTGACACATGCAGCTCCCGGAGACGGTCACAGCTTGTCTGTAAGCGGATGCCGGGAGCAGACAAG
CCCGTCAGGGCGCGTCAGCGGGTGTTGGCGGGTGTCGGGGCGCAGCCATGACCCAGTCACGTAGCGATAG
CGGAGTGTATACTGGCTTAACTATGCGGCATCAGAGCAGATTGTACTGAGAGTGCACCATATGTACTTTG
GCGTCACCCCTTACATATTTTAGGTCTTTTTTTATTGTGCGTAACTAACTTGCCATCTTCAAACAGGAGG
GCTGGAAGAAGCAGACCGCTAACACAGTACATAAAAAAGGAGACATGAACGATGAACATCAAAAAGTTTG
CAAAACAAGCAACAGTATTAACCTTTACTACCGCACTGCTGGCAGGAGGCGCAACTCAAGCGTTTGCGAA
AGAAACGAACCAAAAGCCATATAAGGAAACATACGGCATTTCCCATATTACACGCCATGATATGCTGCAA
ATCCCTGAACAGCAAAAAAATGAAAAATATCAAGTTCCTGAATTCGATTCGTCCACAATTAAAAATATCT
CTTCTGCAAAAGGCCTGGACGTTTGGGACAGCTGGCCATTACAAAACGCTGACGGCACTGTCGCAAACTA
TCACGGCTACCACATCGTCTTTGCATTAGCCGGAGATCCTAAAAATGCGGATGACACATCGATTTACATG
TTCTATCAAAAAGTCGGCGAAACTTCTATTGACAGCTGGAAAAACGCTGGCCGCGTCTTTAAAGACAGCG
ACAAATTCGATGCAAATGATTCTATCCTAAAAGACCAAACACAAGAATGGTCAGGTTCAGCCACATTTAC
ATCTGACGGAAAAATCCGTTTATTCTACACTGATTTCTCCGGTAAACATTACGGCAAACAAACACTGACA
ACTGCACAAGTTAACGTATCAGCATCAGACAGCTCTTTGAACATCAACGGTGTAGAGGATTATAAATCAA
TCTTTGACGGTGACGGAAAAACGTATCAAAATGTACAGCAGTTCATCGATGAAGGCAACTACAGCTCAGG
CGACAACCATACGCTGAGAGATCCTCACTACGTAGAAGATAAAGGCCACAAATACTTAGTATTTGAAGCA
AACACTGGAACTGAAGATGGCTACCAAGGCGAAGAATCTTTATTTAACAAAGCATACTATGGCAAAAGCA
CATCATTCTTCCGTCAAGAAAGTCAAAAACTTCTGCAAAGCGATAAAAAACGCACGGCTGAGTTAGCAAA
CGGCGCTCTCGGTATGATTGAGCTAAACGATGATTACACACTGAAAAAAGTGATGAAACCGCTGATTGCA
TCTAACACAGTAACAGATGAAATTGAACGCGCGAACGTCTTTAAAATGAACGGCAAATGGTACCTGTTCA
CTGACTCCCGCGGATCAAAAATGACGATTGACGGCATTACGTCTAACGATATTTACATGCTTGGTTATGT
TTCTAATTCTTTAACTGGCCCATACAAGCCGCTGAACAAAACTGGCCTTGTGTTAAAAATGGATCTTGAT
CCTAACGATGTAACCTTTACTTACTCACACTTCGCTGTACCTCAAGCGAAAGGAAACAATGTCGTGATTA
CAAGCTATATGACAAACAGAGGATTCTACGCAGACAAACAATCAACGTTTGCGCCAAGCTTCCTGCTGAA
CATCAAAGGCAAGAAAACATCTGTTGTCAAAGACAGCATCCTTGAACAAGGACAATTAACAGTTAACAAA
TAACATATGCGGTGTGAAATACCGCACAGATGCGTAAGGAGAAAATACCGCATCAGGCGCTCTTCCGCTT
CCTCGCTCACTGACTCGCTGCGCTCGGTCGTTCGGCTGCGGCGAGCGGTATCAGCTCACTCAAAGGCGGT
AATACGGTTATCCACAGAATCAGGGGATAACGCAGGAAAGAACATGTGAGCAAAAGGCCAGCAAAAGGCC
AGGAACCGTAAAAAGGCCGCGTTGCTGGCGTTTTTCCATAGGCTCCGCCCCCCTGACGAGCATCACAAAA
ATCGACGCTCAAGTCAGAGGTGGCGAAACCCGACAGGACTATAAAGATACCAGGCGTTTCCCCCTGGAAG
CTCCCTCGTGCGCTCTCCTGTTCCGACCCTGCCGCTTACCGGATACCTGTCCGCCTTTCTCCCTTCGGGA
AGCGTGGCGCTTTCTCATAGCTCACGCTGTAGGTATCTCAGTTCGGTGTAGGTCGTTCGCTCCAAGCTGG
GCTGTGTGCACGAACCCCCCGTTCAGCCCGACCGCTGCGCCTTATCCGGTAACTATCGTCTTGAGTCCAA
CCCGGTAAGACACGACTTATCGCCACTGGCAGCAGCCACTGGTAACAGGATTAGCAGAGCGAGGTATGTA
GGCGGTGCTACAGAGTTCTTGAAGTGGTGGCCTAACTACGGCTACACTAGAAGGACAGTATTTGGTATCT
GCGCTCTGCTGAAGCCAGTTACCTTCGGAAAAAGAGTTGGTAGCTCTTGATCCGGCAAACAAACCACCGC
TGGTAGCGGTGGTTTTTTTGTTTGCAAGCAGCAGATTACGCGCAGAAAAAAAGGATCTCAAGAAGATCCT
TTGATCTTTTCTACGGGGTCTGACGCTCAGTGGAACGAAAACTCACGTTAAGGGATTTTGGTCATGAGAT
TATCAAAAAGGATCTTCACCTAGATCCTTTTAAATTAAAAATGAAGTTTTAAATCAATCTAAAGTATATA
TGAGTAAACTTGGTCTGACAGTTACCAATGCTTAATCAGTGAGGCACCTATCTCAGCGATCTGTCTATTT
CGTTCATCCATAGTTGCCTGACTCCCCGTCGTGTAGATAACTACGATACGGGAGGGCTTACCATCTGGCC
CCAGTGCTGCAATGATACCGCGAGACCCACGCTCACCGGCTCCAGATTTATCAGCAATAAACCAGCCAGC
CGGAAGGGCCGAGCGCAGAAGTGGTCCTGCAACTTTATCCGCCTCCATCCAGTCTATTAATTGTTGCCGG
GAAGCTAGAGTAAGTAGTTCGCCAGTTAATAGTTTGCGCAACGTTGTTGCCATTGCTGCAGGCATCGTGG
TGTCACGCTCGTCGTTTGGTATGGCTTCATTCAGCTCCGGTTCCCAACGATCAAGGCGAGTTACATGATC
CCCCATGTTGTGCAAAAAAGCGGTTAGCTCCTTCGGTCCTCCGATCGTTGTCAGAAGTAAGTTGGCCGCA
GTGTTATCACTCATGGTTATGGCAGCACTGCATAATTCTCTTACTGTCATGCCATCCGTAAGATGCTTTT
CTGTGACTGGTGAGTACTCAACCAAGTCATTCTGAGAATAGTGTATGCGGCGACCGAGTTGCTCTTGCCC
GGCGTCAACACGGGATAATACCGCGCCACATAGCAGAACTTTAAAAGTGCTCATCATTGGAAAACGTTCT
TCGGGGCGAAAACTCTCAAGGATCTTACCGCTGTTGAGATCCAGTTCGATGTAACCCACTCGTGCACCCA
ACTGATCTTCAGCATCTTTTACTTTCACCAGCGTTTCTGGGTGAGCAAAAACAGGAAGGCAAAATGCCGC
AAAAAAGGGAATAAGGGCGACACGGAAATGTTGAATACTCATACTCTTCCTTTTTCAATATTATTGAAGC
ATTTATCAGGGTTATTGTCTCATGAGCGGATACATATTTGAATGTATTTAGAAAAATAAACAAATAGGGG
TTCCGCGCACATTTCCCCGAAAAGTGCCACCT
Features (pLannotate 1.2.2; 15 found; start..end, strand, type, name):
     45..99      -  misc_feature   MCS (fragment): pBluescript multiple cloning site
    100..133     +  protein_bind   FRT (minimal): supports FLP-mediated excision but not integration (Turan and Bode, 2011) FLP recombinase from the Saccharomyces cerevisiae 2μ plasmid
    197..696     +  promoter       PGK promoter: mouse phosphoglycerate kinase 1 promoter
    708..755     +  promoter       EM7 promoter: synthetic bacterial promoter&nbsp
    774..1010    +  CDS            TpR: E. coli plasmid-associated dihydrofolate reductase; dhfrIIb from plasmid R388; confers resistance to trimethoprim
   1044..1077    +  protein_bind   FRT (minimal): supports FLP-mediated excision but not integration (Turan and Bode, 2011) FLP recombinase from the Saccharomyces cerevisiae 2μ plasmid
   1207..1317    -  CDS            mbeC (fragment): MBEC_ECOLX - Experimental evidence at protein level: Swiss-Prot protein existence level 1. Required for efficient mobilization of ColE1 plasmid and is thus essential to promote the specific transfer of the plasmid during conjugation. Probably functions by inducing DNA bending, helping the MbeA relaxase to melt the DNA around the nic site and cleave the phosphodiester bond. Binds specifically double-stranded DNA (dsDNA) containing the ColE1 oriT but does not recognize the inverted repeat (IR). From Escherichia coli.
   1358..1549    +  CDS            rop: Rop protein, which maintains plasmids at low copy number; rop
   1651..1743    +  misc_feature   bom (fragment): basis of mobility region from pBR322
   1744..1871    +  promoter       sacB promoter (fragment): sacR; sacB promoter and control region
   1872..3293    +  CDS            SacB: secreted levansucrase that renders bacterial growth sensitive to sucrose; Bacillus subtilis sacB; negative selection marker
   3294..3347    +  misc_feature   bom (fragment): basis of mobility region from pBR322
   3533..4121    -  rep_origin     ori: high-copy-number ColE1/pMB1/pBR322/pUC origin of replication
   4292..5152    -  CDS            AmpR: β-lactamase; bla; confers resistance to ampicillin, carbenicillin, and related antibiotics
   5153..5257    -  promoter       AmpR promoter: bla
