[The description below was written by a language model from this plasmid's Addgene catalogue record and pLannotate feature annotations shown in this document.]
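Description:
pTKDP-dhfr is a 5,282 bp bacterial donor plasmid, catalogued as an empty backbone, from a system for precise genome modification in Escherichia coli. It supplies a trimethoprim-resistance cassette intended to be transferred to the chromosome. The plasmid replicates from a ColE1/pMB1-type origin and also carries the rop gene, which keeps copy number down, consistent with its listing as low copy. The backbone is maintained with ampicillin through the bla gene under its native promoter. Fragments of the pBR322 bom region and of mbeC are annotated as well; they appear to be remnants of the parental backbone.

The donor cassette consists of the R388-derived dhfrIIb gene (TpR), a trimethoprim-insensitive dihydrofolate reductase, preceded by the synthetic bacterial EM7 promoter and, upstream of that, the mouse PGK promoter. In E. coli, EM7 would be the element driving expression. The promoters and resistance gene are bracketed by two minimal FRT sites in the same orientation, so FLP recombinase can excise the marker after it has served its purpose, leaving a single FRT scar. A fragment of the pBluescript multiple cloning site sits next to the cassette, and the record lists restriction-enzyme cloning, suggesting this is where user sequences such as homology regions or cargo are added, although the record does not spell this out.

Outside the cassette, the Bacillus subtilis sacB gene with part of its own promoter region is inserted within the bom region. It encodes levansucrase, which makes cells sucrose-sensitive and so allows counterselection against cells retaining the plasmid backbone. The record does not describe the integration mechanism or the helper components used with this donor.
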