Addgene plasmid #71323: pTKDP-dhfr
Purpose: (Empty Backbone) Donor plasmid - trimethoprim resistant donor cassette
Depositing lab: Thomas Kuhlman. Depositing organization: University of Illinois at Urbana-Champaign. Publication: An Integrated System for Precise Genome Modification in Escherichia coli. Tas H, Nguyen CT, Patel R, Kim NH, Kuhlman TE. PLoS One. 2015 Sep 2;10(9):e0136963. doi: 10.1371/journal.pone.0136963. eCollection 2015. PONE-D-14-57436 PubMed 26332675.
Backbone
  Vector backbone: pTKDP-dhfr
  Backbone manufacturer: Thomas Kuhlman
  Backbone size (bp): 5282
  Vector type: Bacterial Expression, Synthetic Biology
  Selectable markers: trimethoprim
Growth in bacteria
  Bacterial resistance: Ampicillin, 100 μg/mL
  Growth temperature: 37°C
  Growth strain: DH5alpha
  Copy number: Low Copy
Gene/Insert
  Cloning method: Restriction Enzyme
Terms and licenses: Academic/Nonprofit Terms; Industry Terms: Not Available to Industry
How to cite: pTKDP-dhfr was a gift from Thomas Kuhlman (Addgene plasmid # 71323 ; http://n2t.net/addgene:71323 ; RRID:Addgene_71323)
