>Addgene plasmid #71323 | pTKDP-dhfr | addgene partial sequence | sequence record 132664 | mPGK-F 5'-cattctgcacgcttcaaaag-3'
GGCCTTTCGACCTGCAGCCTGTTGACAATTAATCATCGGCATAGTATATCGGCATAGTATAATACGACAA
GGTGAGGAACTAAACCATGGGTCAAAGTAGCGATGAAGCCAACGCTCCCGTTGCAGGGCAGTTTGCGCTT
CCCCTGAGTGCCACCTTTGGCTTAGGGGATCGCGTACGCAAGAAATCTGGTGCCGCTTGGCAGGGTCAAG
TCGTCGGTTGGTATTGCACAAAACTCACTCCTGAAGGCTATGCGGTCGAGTCCGAATCCCACCCAGGCTC
AGTGCAAATTTATCCTGTGGCTGCACTTGAACGTGTGGCCTAATGAGGGGATCAATTCTCTAGAGCTCGC
TGATCAGAAGTTCCTATTCTCTAGAAAGTATAGGAACTTCGATGGCGCCTCATCCCTGAAGCCAATAGGG
ATAACAGGGTAATGCAGGATGCTGCTGGCTACCCTGTGGAACACCTACATCTGTATTAACGAAGCGCTGG
CATTGACCCTGAGTGATTTTTCTCTGGTCCCGCCGCATCCATACCGCCAGTTGTTTACCCTCACAACGTT
CCAGTAACCGGGCATGTTCATCATCAGTAACCCGTATCGTGAGCATCCTCTCTCGTTTCATCGGTATCAT
TACCCCCATGAACAGAAATCCCCCTTACACGGAGGCATCAGTGACCAAACAGGAAAAAACCGCCCTTAAC
ATGGCCCGCTTTATCAGAAGCCAGACATTAACGCTTCTGGAGAAACTCAACGAGCTGGACGCGGATGAAC
AGGCAGACATCTGTGAATCGCTTCACGACCACGCTGATGAGCTTTACCGCAGCTGCCTCGCGCGTTTCGG
TGATGACGGTGA
