>Addgene plasmid #71323 | pTKDP-dhfr | addgene partial sequence | sequence record 134157 | AmpSeq-F 5'-ctcatgagcggatacatatttgaa-3'
GCGCACATTTCCCCGAAAAGTGCCACCTTAGGGATAACAGGGTAATTACGGCCCCAAGGTCCAAACGGTG
AAGGTACCGGGCCCCCCCTCGAGGTCGACGGTATCGATAAGCTTGATATCGAATTCCGAAGTTCCTATTC
TCTAGAAAGTATAGGAACTTCAGGTCTGAAGAGGAGTTTACGTCCAGCCAAGCTAGCTTGGCTGCAGGTC
GTCGAAATTCTACCGGGTAGGGGAGGCGCTTTTCCCAAGGCAGTCTGGAGCATGCGCTTTAGCAGCCCCG
CTGGGCACTTGGCGCTACACAAGTGGCCTCTGGCCTCGCACACATTCCACATCCACCGGTAGGCGCCAAC
CGGCTCCGTTCTTTGGTGGCCCCTTCGCGCCACCTTCTACTCCTCCCCTAGTCAGGAAGTTCCCCCCCGC
CCCGCAGCTCGCGTCGTGCAGGACGTGACAAATGGAAGTAGCACGTCTCACTAGTCTCGTGCAGATGGAC
AGCACCGCTGAGCAATGGAAGCGGGTAGGCCTTTGGGGCAGCGGCCAATAGCAGCTTTGCTCCTTCGCTT
TCTGGGCTCAGAGGCTGGGAAGGGGTGGGTCCGGGGGCGGGCTCAGGGGCGGGCTCAGGGGCGGGGCGGG
CGCCCGAAGGTCCTCCGGAGGCCCGGCATTCTGCACGCTTCAAAAGCGCACGTCTGCCGCGCTGTTCTCC
TCTTCCTCATCTCCGGGCCTTTCGACCTGCAGCCTGTTGACAATTAATCATCGGCATAGTATATCGGCAT
AGTATAATACGACAAGGTGAGGAACTAAACCATGGGTCAAAGTAGCGATGAAGCCAACGCTCC
